Addgene plasmid #234209: pAIP4_1KAF
Purpose: Heterologous protein expression of middle transcription regulatory protein motA in Escherichia coli
Depositing lab: Christopher Bahl. Depositing organization: AI Proteins. Publication: Facile, high-throughput protein purification enabled by high-efficiency protease elution. Cárcamo Noriega EN, Truebridge IS, Teets FD 3rd, Bowman JW 3rd, Rodriguez N, Howard TA, Bahl CD. Protein Sci. 2026 Sep;35(9):e70746. doi: 10.1002/pro.70746. PubMed 42555168.
Backbone
  Vector backbone: pET29b
  Backbone size w/o insert (bp): 5679
  Vector type: Bacterial Expression
Growth in bacteria
  Bacterial resistance: Kanamycin, 50 μg/mL
  Growth temperature: 37°C
  Growth strain: DH10B
  Copy number: High Copy
Gene/Insert
  Gene/Insert name: 1KAF (alt names: MOTA_BPT4; Middle transcription regulatory protein motA)
  Species: Tequatrovirus T4
  Insert size (bp): 324
  Entrez Gene: motA (a.k.a. T4p262, sip)
  Promoter: T7
  Tag / fusion protein: 10x HisTag-Smt3 (N terminal on backbone)
  Cloning method: Golden Gate
  Sequencing primers: 5′ T7-promoter; 3′ T7-Term
Resource information
  A portion of this plasmid was derived from a plasmid made by: Synthetic DNA
Terms and licenses: Academic/Nonprofit Terms; Industry Terms
Depositor comments: 5' cloning site: BsaI (destroyed), 3' cloning site: BsaI (destroyed)
How to cite: pAIP4_1KAF was a gift from Christopher Bahl (Addgene plasmid # 234209 ; http://n2t.net/addgene:234209 ; RRID:Addgene_234209)
