[The description below was written by a language model from this plasmid's Addgene catalogue record and pLannotate feature annotations shown in this document.]
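Description:
pAIP4_1KAF is a bacterial expression plasmid built on a pET29b backbone for producing a fragment of the bacteriophage T4 middle transcription regulatory protein MotA in Escherichia coli. The name 1KAF, the 324 bp insert size and the annotation of motA as a fragment indicate that only part of the protein is encoded. The plasmid replicates from a ColE1/pBR322-type origin with the adjacent rop and bom regions typical of pET vectors. The catalogue lists it as high copy, although rop normally restrains copy number. It also carries an f1 origin. Selection is by kanamycin through the aph(3')-Ia gene. The short tetracycline-resistance and AmpR promoter fragments in the annotation are non-functional backbone remnants.

Expression is driven by a T7 promoter with a downstream lac operator and the T7 gene 10 ribosome binding site, and it ends at the T7 terminator. The plasmid-borne lacI gene supplies repressor, so transcription requires a host providing T7 RNA polymerase and is inducible with IPTG. The open reading frame begins with a polyhistidine tag, recorded as 10xHis, fused to yeast Smt3 (SUMO), followed by the MotA segment. The insert was made from synthetic DNA and placed by Golden Gate assembly, which destroyed the flanking BsaI sites. The feature table also detects a further His-tag fragment and a SET1 solubility-tag fragment between the insert and the terminator. The catalogue fields do not mention these, and the record does not show whether they are translated as part of the fusion.

The His-Smt3 arrangement allows immobilised-metal affinity capture and release of the target by a SUMO-specific protease. This fits the associated work on high-throughput protein purification using protease elution.
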