Features (pLannotate 1.2.2; 21 found; start..end, strand, type, name):
    180..227     -  terminator     T7 terminator: transcription terminator for bacteriophage T7 RNA polymerase
    235..284     -  CDS            SET1 (fragment): solubility-enhancement tag derived from T7 phage gene 10B
    294..311     -  CDS            9xHis (fragment): 9xHis affinity tag
    330..650     -  CDS            motA (fragment): MOTA_BPT4 - Experimental evidence at protein level: Swiss-Prot protein existence level 1. Required for the transcriptional activation of middle promoters. Middle promoters are characterized by the presence of the conserved sequence [AT]3TGCTTNA (MotA box). MotA binds directly to MotA boxes. From Enterobacteria phage T4 (Bacteriophage T4).
    657..953     -  CDS            SMT3: SMT3_YEAST - Experimental evidence at protein level: Swiss-Prot protein existence level 1. Not known; suppressor of MIF2 mutations. From Saccharomyces cerevisiae (strain ATCC 204508 / S288c) (Baker's yeast).
    961..980     -  CDS            7xHis (fragment): 6xHis affinity tag
   1012..1034    -  RBS            RBS: efficient ribosome binding site from bacteriophage T7 gene 10 (Olins and Rangwala, 1989)
   1049..1073    -  protein_bind   lac operator: The lac repressor binds to the lac operator to inhibit transcription in E. coli. This inhibition can be relieved by adding lactose or isopropyl-β-D-thiogalactopyranoside (IPTG). lac repressor encoded by lacI
   1074..1092    -  promoter       T7 promoter: promoter for bacteriophage T7 RNA polymerase
   1118..1397    +  CDS            TcR (fragment): tetracycline efflux protein; tet; confers resistance to tetracycline
   1405..1482    +  promoter       lacI promoter: lacI
   1483..2565    +  CDS            lacI: lac repressor; lacI; The lac repressor binds to the lac operator to inhibit transcription in E. coli. This inhibition can be relieved by adding lactose or isopropyl-β-D-thiogalactopyranoside (IPTG).
   2578..2599    +  protein_bind   CAP binding site: CAP binding activates transcription in the presence of cAMP. E. coli catabolite activator protein
   2614..2905    +  CDS            TcR (fragment): tetracycline efflux protein; tet; confers resistance to tetracycline
   2977..3357    -  CDS            YPB1_ECOLX: Protein predicted: Swiss-Prot protein existence level 4. From Escherichia coli.
   3374..3565    +  CDS            rop: Rop protein, which maintains plasmids at low copy number; rop
   3667..3806    +  misc_feature   bom: basis of mobility region from pBR322
   3992..4580    -  rep_origin     ori: high-copy-number ColE1/pMB1/pBR322/pUC origin of replication
   4702..5517    +  CDS            KanR: aminoglycoside phosphotransferase; aph(3')-Ia; confers resistance to kanamycin in bacteria or G418 (Geneticin®) in eukaryotes
   5526..5583    -  promoter       AmpR promoter (fragment): bla
   5636..143     -  rep_origin     f1 ori (across the origin) (sequence partly withheld): f1 bacteriophage origin of replication; arrow indicates direction of (+) strand synthesis
>Addgene plasmid #234209 | pAIP4_1KAF | addgene full sequence | sequence record 464174 | Addgene NGS Result
TTGACGGGGAAAGCCGGCG
[124 nt withheld, positions 20-143]
CCCATTCGCCAATCCGGATATAGTTCCTCCTTTCAGCAAAAAACCCCTCAAGACCCGTTTAGAGGCCCCA
AGGGGTTATGCTAGTTATTGCTCAGCGGTGGCAGCAGCCAACTCAGCTTCCTTTCGGGCTTTGTTAGCAG
CCGGATCTCAGTGGTGGTGGTGGTGGTGCTCGAGTCATTACGAACCCAGCTCGCTCGCGACGGTAATAAC
TGCCTCAATGTTTTCCGCAGAGCGTTTGATGTCCAAATAAACATTGCCGTTTTTAGCGATCTTGCAGGAC
ATACCGATATCGGTGAATTTCTGGATATGGTGCTCCATCATTTTGTAACCAAAAATACGCATGTTGCCGT
TGTTGTTGATCTCGAAATTACGAATGCCGTTCGTGCGCTTTTCCAGAATGGCTAAGTAATTGCTACGATA
GATTTCCACCTTCTTCAACACAAAACCATTTTTATCCAGGAGCTTCAGCATCAGGTCCTTATCTTCCTCC
ATGTCTGATGTTATTTCCATTCCAGAGCCGCCAATCTGTTCACGGTGGGCTTCAATGATGTCGTTGTCTT
CCATGTCCAGGTCTTCCGGCGCTTGATCTGCCTGGATGCGAATACCGTCATACAGGAAACGCAGGCTATC
CATTTCCTTGCCCTGACGTTTGGCAAACGCTTCCATCAGGCGACGCAGCGGCGTGGTCTTTTTGATCTTA
AAGAAAATTTCAGAGCTGCCGTCACTAACTTTCAGGTTAATATGGGTTTCCGGTTTCACTTCCGGCTTGA
CTTCCGGCTTTGCTTCTTGGTTGACTTCCGAATCTTGCAGGCTACCGTGGTGATGGTGATGGTGATGATG
GTGATGAATCTTCGCCATCATATGTATATCTCCTTCTTAAAGTTAAACAAAATTATTTCTAGAGGGGAAT
TGTTATCCGCTCACAATTCCCCTATAGTGAGTCGTATTAATTTCGCGGGATCGAGATCGATCTCGATCCT
CTACGCCGGACGCATCGTGGCCGGCATCACCGGCGCCACAGGTGCGGTTGCTGGCGCCTATATCGCCGAC
ATCACCGATGGGGAAGATCGGGCTCGCCACTTCGGGCTCATGAGCGCTTGTTTCGGCGTGGGTATGGTGG
CAGGCCCCGTGGCCGGGGGACTGTTGGGCGCCATCTCCTTGCATGCACCATTCCTTGCGGCGGCGGTGCT
CAACGGCCTCAACCTACTACTGGGCTGCTTCCTAATGCAGGAGTCGCATAAGGGAGAGCGTCGAGATCCC
GGACACCATCGAATGGCGCAAAACCTTTCGCGGTATGGCATGATAGCGCCCGGAAGAGAGTCAATTCAGG
GTGGTGAATGTGAAACCAGTAACGTTATACGATGTCGCAGAGTATGCCGGTGTCTCTTATCAGACCGTTT
CCCGCGTGGTGAACCAGGCCAGCCACGTTTCTGCGAAAACGCGGGAAAAAGTGGAAGCGGCGATGGCGGA
GCTGAATTACATTCCCAACCGCGTGGCACAACAACTGGCGGGCAAACAGTCGTTGCTGATTGGCGTTGCC
ACCTCCAGTCTGGCCCTGCACGCGCCGTCGCAAATTGTCGCGGCGATTAAATCTCGCGCCGATCAACTGG
GTGCCAGCGTGGTGGTGTCGATGGTAGAACGAAGCGGCGTCGAAGCCTGTAAAGCGGCGGTGCACAATCT
TCTCGCGCAACGCGTCAGTGGGCTGATCATTAACTATCCGCTGGATGACCAGGATGCCATTGCTGTGGAA
GCTGCCTGCACTAATGTTCCGGCGTTATTTCTTGATGTCTCTGACCAGACACCCATCAACAGTATTATTT
TCTCCCATGAAGACGGTACGCGACTGGGCGTGGAGCATCTGGTCGCATTGGGTCACCAGCAAATCGCGCT
GTTAGCGGGCCCATTAAGTTCTGTCTCGGCGCGTCTGCGTCTGGCTGGCTGGCATAAATATCTCACTCGC
AATCAAATTCAGCCGATAGCGGAACGGGAAGGCGACTGGAGTGCCATGTCCGGTTTTCAACAAACCATGC
AAATGCTGAATGAGGGCATCGTTCCCACTGCGATGCTGGTTGCCAACGATCAGATGGCGCTGGGCGCAAT
GCGCGCCATTACCGAGTCCGGGCTGCGCGTTGGTGCGGACATCTCGGTAGTGGGATACGACGATACCGAA
GACAGCTCATGTTATATCCCGCCGTTAACCACCATCAAACAGGATTTTCGCCTGCTGGGGCAAACCAGCG
TGGACCGCTTGCTGCAACTCTCTCAGGGCCAGGCGGTGAAGGGCAATCAGCTGTTGCCCGTCTCACTGGT
GAAAAGAAAAACCACCCTGGCGCCCAATACGCAAACCGCCTCTCCCCGCGCGTTGGCCGATTCATTAATG
CAGCTGGCACGACAGGTTTCCCGACTGGAAAGCGGGCAGTGAGCGCAACGCAATTAATGTAAGTTAGCTC
ACTCATTAGGCACCGGGATCTCGACCGATGCCCTTGAGAGCCTTCAACCCAGTCAGCTCCTTCCGGTGGG
CGCGGGGCATGACTATCGTCGCCGCACTTATGACTGTCTTCTTTATCATGCAACTCGTAGGACAGGTGCC
GGCAGCGCTCTGGGTCATTTTCGGCGAGGACCGCTTTCGCTGGAGCGCGACGATGATCGGCCTGTCGCTT
GCGGTATTCGGAATCTTGCACGCCCTCGCTCAAGCCTTCGTCACTGGTCCCGCCACCAAACGTTTCGGCG
AGAAGCAGGCCATTATCGCCGGCATGGCGGCCCCACGGGTGCGCATGATCGTGCTCCTGTCGTTGAGGAC
CCGGCTAGGCTGGCGGGGTTGCCTTACTGGTTAGCAGAATGAATCACCGATACGCGAGCGAACGTGAAGC
GACTGCTGCTGCAAAACGTCTGCGACCTGAGCAACAACATGAATGGTCTTCGGTTTCCGTGTTTCGTAAA
GTCTGGAAACGCGGAAGTCAGCGCCCTGCACCATTATGTTCCGGATCTGCATCGCAGGATGCTGCTGGCT
ACCCTGTGGAACACCTACATCTGTATTAACGAAGCGCTGGCATTGACCCTGAGTGATTTTTCTCTGGTCC
CGCCGCATCCATACCGCCAGTTGTTTACCCTCACAACGTTCCAGTAACCGGGCATGTTCATCATCAGTAA
CCCGTATCGTGAGCATCCTCTCTCGTTTCATCGGTATCATTACCCCCATGAACAGAAATCCCCCTTACAC
GGAGGCATCAGTGACCAAACAGGAAAAAACCGCCCTTAACATGGCCCGCTTTATCAGAAGCCAGACATTA
ACGCTTCTGGAGAAACTCAACGAGCTGGACGCGGATGAACAGGCAGACATCTGTGAATCGCTTCACGACC
ACGCTGATGAGCTTTACCGCAGCTGCCTCGCGCGTTTCGGTGATGACGGTGAAAACCTCTGACACATGCA
GCTCCCGGAGACGGTCACAGCTTGTCTGTAAGCGGATGCCGGGAGCAGACAAGCCCGTCAGGGCGCGTCA
GCGGGTGTTGGCGGGTGTCGGGGCGCAGCCATGACCCAGTCACGTAGCGATAGCGGAGTGTATACTGGCT
TAACTATGCGGCATCAGAGCAGATTGTACTGAGAGTGCACCATTGCGGTGTGAAATACCGCACAGATGCG
TAAGGAGAAAATACCGCATCAGGCGCTCTTCCGCTTCCTCGCTCACTGACTCGCTGCGCTCGGTCGTTCG
GCTGCGGCGAGCGGTATCAGCTCACTCAAAGGCGGTAATACGGTTATCCACAGAATCAGGGGATAACGCA
GGAAAGAACATGTGAGCAAAAGGCCAGCAAAAGGCCAGGAACCGTAAAAAGGCCGCGTTGCTGGCGTTTT
TCCATAGGCTCCGCCCCCCTGACGAGCATCACAAAAATCGACGCTCAAGTCAGAGGTGGCGAAACCCGAC
AGGACTATAAAGATACCAGGCGTTTCCCCCTGGAAGCTCCCTCGTGCGCTCTCCTGTTCCGACCCTGCCG
CTTACCGGATACCTGTCCGCCTTTCTCCCTTCGGGAAGCGTGGCGCTTTCTCATAGCTCACGCTGTAGGT
ATCTCAGTTCGGTGTAGGTCGTTCGCTCCAAGCTGGGCTGTGTGCACGAACCCCCCGTTCAGCCCGACCG
CTGCGCCTTATCCGGTAACTATCGTCTTGAGTCCAACCCGGTAAGACACGACTTATCGCCACTGGCAGCA
GCCACTGGTAACAGGATTAGCAGAGCGAGGTATGTAGGCGGTGCTACAGAGTTCTTGAAGTGGTGGCCTA
ACTACGGCTACACTAGAAGGACAGTATTTGGTATCTGCGCTCTGCTGAAGCCAGTTACCTTCGGAAAAAG
AGTTGGTAGCTCTTGATCCGGCAAACAAACCACCGCTGGTAGCGGTGGTTTTTTTGTTTGCAAGCAGCAG
ATTACGCGCAGAAAAAAAGGATCTCAAGAAGATCCTTTGATCTTTTCTACGGGGTCTGACGCTCAGTGGA
ACGAAAACTCACGTTAAGGGATTTTGGTCATGAACAATAAAACTGTCTGCTTACATAAACAGTAATACAA
GGGGTGTTATGAGCCATATTCAACGGGAAACGTCTTGCTCTAGGCCGCGATTAAATTCCAACATGGATGC
TGATTTATATGGGTATAAATGGGCTCGCGATAATGTCGGGCAATCAGGTGCGACAATCTATCGATTGTAT
GGGAAGCCCGATGCGCCAGAGTTGTTTCTGAAACATGGCAAAGGTAGCGTTGCCAATGATGTTACAGATG
AGATGGTCAGACTAAACTGGCTGACGGAATTTATGCCTCTTCCGACCATCAAGCATTTTATCCGTACTCC
TGATGATGCATGGTTACTCACCACTGCGATCCCCGGGAAAACAGCATTCCAGGTATTAGAAGAATATCCT
GATTCAGGTGAAAATATTGTTGATGCGCTGGCAGTGTTCCTGCGCCGGTTGCATTCGATTCCTGTTTGTA
ATTGTCCTTTTAACAGCGATCGCGTATTTCGTCTCGCTCAGGCGCAATCACGAATGAATAACGGTTTGGT
TGATGCGAGTGATTTTGATGACGAGCGTAATGGCTGGCCTGTTGAACAAGTCTGGAAAGAAATGCATAAA
CTTTTGCCATTCTCACCGGATTCAGTCGTCACTCATGGTGATTTCTCACTTGATAACCTTATTTTTGACG
AGGGGAAATTAATAGGTTGTATTGATGTTGGACGAGTCGGAATCGCAGACCGATACCAGGATCTTGCCAT
CCTATGGAACTGCCTCGGTGAGTTTTCTCCTTCATTACAGAAACGGCTTTTTCAAAAATATGGTATTGAT
AATCCTGATATGAATAAATTGCAGTTTCATTTGATGCTCGATGAGTTTTTCTAAGAATTAATTCATGAGC
GGATACATATTTGAATGTATTTAGAAAAATAAACAAATAGGGGTTCCGCGCACATTTCCCCGAAAAGTGC
CACCTAAATTGTAAGCGTTAATATTTTGTTAAAATTCGCGTTAAATTTTTGTTAAATCAGCTCATTTTTT
AACCAATAGGCCGAAATCGGCAAAATCCCTTATAAATCAAAAGAATAGACCGAGATAGGGT
[37 nt withheld, positions 5735-5771]
AAAGAACGTGGACTCCAACGTCAAAGG
[49 nt withheld, positions 5799-5847]
T
[73 nt withheld, positions 5849-5921]
